Addgene plasmid #232663: pXJ-His-VSIR
Purpose: transient expresses VSIR in mammalian cells
Depositing lab: Chen-Yang Shen. Publication: Genetic insights into carbohydrate sulfotransferase 8 and its impact on the immunotherapy efficacy of cancer. Chou WC, Chen WT, Kuo CT, Chang YM, Lu YS, Li CW, Hung MC, Shen CY. Cell Rep. 2024 Jan 23;43(1):113641. doi: 10.1016/j.celrep.2023.113641. Epub 2023 Dec 30. PubMed 38165805.
Backbone
  Vector backbone: modified pXJ40
  Backbone size w/o insert (bp): 4616
  Vector type: Mammalian Expression
  Selectable markers: No mammalian selection marker
Growth in bacteria
  Bacterial resistance: Ampicillin, 100 μg/mL
  Growth temperature: 37°C
  Growth strain: DH5alpha
  Copy number: High Copy
Gene/Insert
  Gene/Insert name: VSIR (alt names: B7-H5; VISTA)
  Species: H. sapiens (human)
  Insert size (bp): 933
  Entrez Gene: C10orf54 (a.k.a. B7-H5, B7H5, DD1alpha, GI24, PD-1H, PP2135, SISP1, VISTA)
  Promoter: CMV
  Tag / fusion protein: His (C terminal on insert)
  Cloning method: Restriction Enzyme; 5′ cloning site BglII (destroyed during cloning); 3′ cloning site SalI (destroyed during cloning)
  Sequencing primers: 5′ Bglob-intron-F; 3′ SV40pA-R
Terms and licenses: Academic/Nonprofit Terms; Industry Terms: Not Available to Industry
How to cite: pXJ-His-VSIR was a gift from Chen-Yang Shen (Addgene plasmid # 232663 ; http://n2t.net/addgene:232663 ; RRID:Addgene_232663)
