[The description below was written by a language model from this plasmid's Addgene catalogue record and pLannotate feature annotations shown in this document.]
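Description:
pXJ-His-VSIR is a mammalian expression plasmid built on a modified pXJ40 backbone and intended for transient expression of human VSIR (also known as VISTA, B7-H5 or C10orf54) in mammalian cells. It is propagated in E. coli as a high-copy plasmid through a ColE1/pUC-type origin and selected with ampicillin via the β-lactamase gene and its native promoter. An f1 phage origin is also present, which in principle allows single-stranded DNA production. The record lists no mammalian selectable marker, so the plasmid is suited to transient transfection rather than direct selection of stable lines.

The expression cassette begins with the human cytomegalovirus immediate-early enhancer and promoter, followed by a rabbit β-globin intron, a common element placed upstream of a coding sequence to improve transcript processing and expression. The 933 bp VSIR open reading frame follows and is fused at its C terminus to a 10xHis affinity tag, which permits detection with anti-His antibodies or purification on metal-chelate resin. Transcripts are terminated by an SV40 polyadenylation signal, preceded by SV40-derived remnants annotated as small t intron and large T antigen fragments. A T7 promoter lies downstream of the insert in the reverse orientation. Other short annotated fragments (SRα promoter, lacZα, rop, bom) appear to be backbone remnants rather than functional parts. The insert was cloned by restriction enzymes at BglII and SalI sites, both destroyed in the process. The associated study concerns carbohydrate sulfotransferase 8 and cancer immunotherapy efficacy, though the record does not specify the plasmid's exact role in that work.
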