Features (pLannotate 1.2.2; 18 found; start..end, strand, type, name):
      2..305     +  enhancer       CMV enhancer: human cytomegalovirus immediate early enhancer
    306..509     +  promoter       CMV promoter: human cytomegalovirus (CMV) immediate early promoter
    625..647     +  promoter       SRα promoter (fragment): hybrid promoter consisting of the SV40 early promoter plus part of the long terminal repeat of human T-lymphotrophic virus 1
    671..1243    +  intron         β-globin intron: intron from rabbit β-globin gene
   1330..2262    +  CDS            VSIR: VISTA_HUMAN - Also known as C10orf54, SISP1 From Homo sapiens (Human).
   2269..2298    +  CDS            10xHis: 10xHis affinity tag
   2327..2345    -  promoter       T7 promoter: promoter for bacteriophage T7 RNA polymerase
   2355..2394    +  CDS            lacZα (fragment): LacZα fragment of β-galactosidase; lacZ fragment
   2404..2459    +  intron         small t intron (fragment): SV40 (simian virus 40) small t antigen intron
   2459..2596    +  CDS            large T antigen (fragment): large T antigen from SV40 (simian virus 40)
   2619..2740    +  polyA_signal   SV40 poly(A) signal: SV40 polyadenylation signal
   2939..3527    -  rep_origin     ori: high-copy-number ColE1/pMB1/pBR322/pUC origin of replication
   3698..4558    -  CDS            AmpR: β-lactamase; bla; confers resistance to ampicillin, carbenicillin, and related antibiotics
   4559..4663    -  promoter       AmpR promoter: bla
   4758..4793    +  CDS            rop (fragment): Rop protein, which maintains plasmids at low copy number; rop
   4895..4994    +  misc_feature   bom (fragment): basis of mobility region from pBR322
   5022..5450    -  rep_origin     f1 ori (sequence partly withheld): f1 bacteriophage origin of replication; arrow indicates direction of (+) strand synthesis
   5454..5522    -  CDS            lacZα (fragment): LacZα fragment of β-galactosidase; lacZ fragment
>Addgene plasmid #232663 | pXJ-His-VSIR | addgene full sequence | sequence record 464297 | Addgene NGS Result
CCGTTACATAACTTACGGTAAATGGCCCGCCTGGCTGACCGCCCAACGACCCCCGCCCATTGACGTCAAT
AATGACGTATGTTCCCATAGTAACGCCAATAGGGACTTTCCATTGACGTCAATGGGTGGAGTATTTACGG
TAAACTGCCCACTTGGCAGTACATCAAGTGTATCATATGCCAAGTACGCCCCCTATTGACGTCAATGACG
GTAAATGGCCCGCCTGGCATTATGCCCAGTACATGACCTTATGGGACTTTCCTACTTGGCAGTACATCTA
CGTATTAGTCATCGCTATTACCATGGTGATGCGGTTTTGGCAGTACATCAATGGGCGTGGATAGCGGTTT
GACTCACGGGGATTTCCAAGTCTCCACCCCATTGACGTCAATGGGAGTTTGTTTTGGCACCAAAATCAAC
GGGACTTTCCAAAATGTCGTAACAACTCCGCCCCATTGACGCAAATGGGCGGTAGGCGTGTACGGTGGGA
GGTCTATATAAGCAGAGCTCGTTTAGTGAACCGTCAGATCGCCTGGAGACGCCATCCACGCTGTTTTGAC
CTCCATAGAAGACACCGGGACCGATCCAGCCTCCGCGGCCGGGAACGGTGCATTGGAACGGACCCCTAGG
CTTTTGCAAAAAGCTCCGGATCGATCCTGAGAACTTCAGGGTGAGTTTGGGGACCCTTGATTGTTCTTTC
TTTTTCGCTATTGTAAAATTCATGTTATATGGAGGGGGCAAAGTTTTCAGGGTGTTGTTTAGAATGGGAA
GATGTCCCTTGTATCACCATGGACCCTCATGATAATTTTGTTTCTTTCACTTTCTACTCTGTTGACAACC
ATTGTCTCCTCTTATTTTCTTTTCATTTTCTGTAACTTTTTCGTTAAACTTTAGCTTGCATTTGTAACGA
ATTTTTAAATTCACTTTTGTTTATTTGTCAGATTGTAAGTACTTTCTCTAATCACTTTTTTTTCAAGGCA
ATCAGGGTATATTATATTGTACTTCAGCACAGTTTTAGAGAACAATTGTTATAATTAAATGATAAGGTAG
AATATTTCTGCATATAAATTCTGGCTGGCGTGGAAATATTCTTATTGGTAGAAACAACTACATCCTGGTC
ATCATCCTGCCTTTCTCTTTATGGTTACAATGATATACACTGTTTGAGATGAGGATAAAATACTCTGAGT
CCAAACCGGGCCCCTCTGCTAACCATGTTCATGCCTTCTTCTTTTTCCTACAGCTCCTGGGCAACGTGCT
GGTTATTGTGCTGTCTCATCATTTTGGCAAAGAATTGTAATACGACTCACTAAGGGCGGCCGCGGATCTA
TGGGCGTCCCCACGGCCCTGGAGGCCGGCAGCTGGCGCTGGGGATCCCTGCTCTTCGCTCTCTTCCTGGC
TGCGTCCCTAGGTCCGGTGGCAGCCTTCAAGGTCGCCACGCCGTATTCCCTGTATGTCTGTCCCGAGGGG
CAGAACGTCACCCTCACCTGCAGGCTCTTGGGCCCTGTGGACAAAGGGCACGATGTGACCTTCTACAAGA
CGTGGTACCGCAGCTCGAGGGGCGAGGTGCAGACCTGCTCAGAGCGCCGGCCCATCCGCAACCTCACGTT
CCAGGACCTTCACCTGCACCATGGAGGCCACCAGGCTGCCAACACCAGCCACGACCTGGCTCAGCGCCAC
GGGCTGGAGTCGGCCTCCGACCACCATGGCAACTTCTCCATCACCATGCGCAACCTGACCCTGCTGGATA
GCGGCCTCTACTGCTGCCTGGTGGTGGAGATCAGGCACCACCACTCGGAGCACAGGGTCCATGGTGCCAT
GGAGCTGCAGGTGCAGACAGGCAAAGATGCACCATCCAACTGTGTGGTGTACCCATCCTCCTCCCAGGAG
AGTGAAAACATCACGGCTGCAGCCCTGGCTACGGGTGCCTGCATCGTAGGAATCCTCTGCCTCCCCCTCA
TCCTGCTCCTGGTCTACAAGCAAAGGCAGGCAGCCTCCAACCGCCGTGCCCAGGAGCTGGTGCGGATGGA
CAGCAACATTCAAGGGATTGAAAACCCCGGCTTTGAAGCCTCACCACCTGCCCAGGGGATACCCGAGGCC
AAAGTCAGGCACCCCCTGTCCTATGTGGCCCAGCGGCAGCCTTCTGAGTCTGGGCGGCATCTGCTTTCGG
AGCCCAGCACCCCCCTGTCTCCTCCAGGCCCCGGAGACGTCTTCTTCCCATCCCTGGACCCTGTCCCTGA
CTCTCCAAACTTTGAGGTCATCGTCGAGCACCATCACCATCACCATCACCATCACCATTAGTACCAGGTA
AGTGTACCCAATTCGCCCTATAGTGAGTCGTATTACAATTCACTCGATCGCCCTTCCCAACAGTTGCGCA
GCCTGAATGGCGAATGGAGATCCAATTTTTAAGTGTATAATGTGTTAAACTACTGATTCTAATTGTTTGT
GTATTTTAGATTCACAGTCCCAAGGCTCATTTCAGGCCCCTCAGTCCTCACAGTCTGTTCATGATCATAA
TCAGCCATACCACATTTGTAGAGGTTTTACTTGCTTTAAAAAACCTCCCACACCTCCCCCTGAACCTGAA
ACATAAAATGAATGCAATTGTTGTTGTTAACTTGTTTATTGCAGCTTATAATGGTTACAAATAAAGCAAT
AGCATCACAAATTTCACAAATAAAGCATTTTTTTCACTGCATTCTAGTTGTGGTTTGTCCAAACTCATCA
ATGTATCTTAACGCGCGACTCTAGACTCTTCCGCTTCCTCGCTCACTGACTCGCTGCGCTCGGTCGTTCG
GCTGCGGCGAGCGGTATCAGCTCACTCAAAGGCGGTAATACGGTTATCCACAGAATCAGGGGATAACGCA
GGAAAGAACATGTGAGCAAAAGGCCAGCAAAAGGCCAGGAACCGTAAAAAGGCCGCGTTGCTGGCGTTTT
TCCATAGGCTCCGCCCCCCTGACGAGCATCACAAAAATCGACGCTCAAGTCAGAGGTGGCGAAACCCGAC
AGGACTATAAAGATACCAGGCGTTTCCCCCTGGAAGCTCCCTCGTGCGCTCTCCTGTTCCGACCCTGCCG
CTTACCGGATACCTGTCCGCCTTTCTCCCTTCGGGAAGCGTGGCGCTTTCTCATAGCTCACGCTGTAGGT
ATCTCAGTTCGGTGTAGGTCGTTCGCTCCAAGCTGGGCTGTGTGCACGAACCCCCCGTTCAGCCCGACCG
CTGCGCCTTATCCGGTAACTATCGTCTTGAGTCCAACCCGGTAAGACACGACTTATCGCCACTGGCAGCA
GCCACTGGTAACAGGATTAGCAGAGCGAGGTATGTAGGCGGTGCTACAGAGTTCTTGAAGTGGTGGCCTA
ACTACGGCTACACTAGAAGAACAGTATTTGGTATCTGCGCTCTGCTGAAGCCAGTTACCTTCGGAAAAAG
AGTTGGTAGCTCTTGATCCGGCAAACAAACCACCGCTGGTAGCGGTGGTTTTTTTGTTTGCAAGCAGCAG
ATTACGCGCAGAAAAAAAGGATCTCAAGAAGATCCTTTGATCTTTTCTACGGGGTCTGACGCTCAGTGGA
ACGAAAACTCACGTTAAGGGATTTTGGTCATGAGATTATCAAAAAGGATCTTCACCTAGATCCTTTTAAA
TTAAAAATGAAGTTTTAAATCAATCTAAAGTATATATGAGTAAACTTGGTCTGACAGTTACCAATGCTTA
ATCAGTGAGGCACCTATCTCAGCGATCTGTCTATTTCGTTCATCCATAGTTGCCTGACTCCCCGTCGTGT
AGATAACTACGATACGGGAGGGCTTACCATCTGGCCCCAGTGCTGCAATGATACCGCGAGACCCACGCTC
ACCGGCTCCAGATTTATCAGCAATAAACCAGCCAGCCGGAAGGGCCGAGCGCAGAAGTGGTCCTGCAACT
TTATCCGCCTCCATCCAGTCTATTAATTGTTGCCGGGAAGCTAGAGTAAGTAGTTCGCCAGTTAATAGTT
TGCGCAACGTTGTTGCCATTGCTACAGGCATCGTGGTGTCACGCTCGTCGTTTGGTATGGCTTCATTCAG
CTCCGGTTCCCAACGATCAAGGCGAGTTACATGATCCCCCATGTTGTGCAAAAAAGCGGTTAGCTCCTTC
GGTCCTCCGATCGTTGTCAGAAGTAAGTTGGCCGCAGTGTTATCACTCATGGTTATGGCAGCACTGCATA
ATTCTCTTACTGTCATGCCATCCGTAAGATGCTTTTCTGTGACTGGTGAGTACTCAACCAAGTCATTCTG
AGAATAGTGTATGCGGCGACCGAGTTGCTCTTGCCCGGCGTCAATACGGGATAATACCGCGCCACATAGC
AGAACTTTAAAAGTGCTCATCATTGGAAAACGTTCTTCGGGGCGAAAACTCTCAAGGATCTTACCGCTGT
TGAGATCCAGTTCGATGTAACCCACTCGTGCACCCAACTGATCTTCAGCATCTTTTACTTTCACCAGCGT
TTCTGGGTGAGCAAAAACAGGAAGGCAAAATGCCGCAAAAAAGGGAATAAGGGCGACACGGAAATGTTGA
ATACTCATACTCTTCCTTTTTCAATATTATTGAAGCATTTATCAGGGTTATTGTCTCATGAGCGGATACA
TATTTGAATGTATTTAGAAAAATAAACAAATAGGGGTTCCGCGCACATTTCCCCGAAAAGTGCCACCTGA
CGTCTAAGAAACCATTATTATCATGACATTAACCTATAAAAATAGGCGTATCACGAGGCCCTTTCGTCTC
GCGCGTTTCGGTGATGACGGTGAAAACCTCTGACACATGCAGCTCCCGGAGACGGTCACAGCTTGTCTGT
AAGCGGATGCCGGGAGCAGACAAGCCCGTCAGGGCGCGTCAGCGGGTGTTGGCGGGTGTCGGGGCTGGCT
TAACTATGCGGCATCAGAGCAGATTGTACTGAGAGTGCACCATATGCGGTGTGAAATACCGCACAGATGC
GTAAGGAGAAAATACCGCATCAGGAAATTGTAAGCGTTAATATTTTGTTAAAATTCGCGTTAAATTTTTG
TTAAATCAGCTCATTTTTTAACCAATAGGCCGAAATCGGCAAAATCCCTTATAAATCAAAAGAATAGACC
GAGATAGGGT
[37 nt withheld, positions 5121-5157]
AAAGAACGTGGACTCCAACGTCAAAGG
[49 nt withheld, positions 5185-5233]
T
[91 nt withheld, positions 5235-5325]
G
[124 nt withheld, positions 5327-5450]
CCATTCGCCATTCAGGCTGCGCAACTGTTGGGAAGGGCGATCGGTGCGGGCCTCTTCGCTATTACGCCAG
CTAGAGT
